>Addgene plasmid #212351 | pTwist-SARS-CoV-2 Spike-deltaC18 K417T (ACG) | depositor full sequence | sequence record 414511 | Full Sequence
ATGTTTGTGTTCCTCGTTCTCCTGCCCCTCGTTTCTTCCCAATGCGTGAACCTCACAACTAGAACGCAGC
TCCCACCCGCTTACACGAACTCTTTTACTCGTGGAGTATACTATCCCGATAAAGTCTTTAGGTCCAGTGT
CCTTCATTCTACTCAAGACCTTTTCCTGCCATTCTTCTCAAATGTCACCTGGTTCCATGCTATCCACGTT
TCTGGCACCAACGGAACTAAACGATTTGATAATCCCGTCTTGCCATTTAACGATGGCGTATACTTTGCCT
CAACGGAGAAGTCCAACATTATCCGGGGATGGATATTTGGCACCACCCTGGACTCCAAGACACAGTCTCT
CCTCATTGTGAACAACGCCACCAATGTCGTCATCAAAGTCTGTGAATTTCAATTTTGTAACGATCCCTTT
CTCGGGGTTTATTATCATAAGAATAACAAGTCTTGGATGGAGTCAGAGTTCCGCGTTTACAGTTCCGCTA
ACAACTGTACTTTTGAGTACGTTTCCCAACCATTTCTCATGGATCTTGAAGGGAAGCAAGGCAACTTCAA
GAATCTCCGCGAATTTGTGTTTAAGAATATAGACGGCTACTTCAAAATTTATAGCAAGCATACCCCGATA
AATCTGGTTCGGGATCTCCCTCAAGGCTTCTCCGCGTTGGAACCCCTCGTGGACTTGCCGATTGGCATCA
ACATCACCCGGTTCCAAACCCTTCTTGCCCTTCATCGAAGCTACCTCACGCCTGGCGACAGTAGTAGTGG
TTGGACAGCGGGCGCAGCAGCCTACTATGTGGGATATTTGCAACCACGCACCTTTCTTCTCAAATATAAC
GAAAACGGAACAATTACCGATGCCGTAGACTGTGCCCTCGATCCCCTGTCCGAAACTAAATGCACACTCA
AGTCCTTCACAGTTGAGAAAGGCATATACCAAACCAGTAACTTCCGCGTCCAACCCACCGAATCCATTGT
TCGATTCCCTAACATCACCAATTTGTGTCCTTTCGGTGAAGTATTTAATGCCACTCGATTTGCATCAGTT
TATGCCTGGAATCGCAAGCGAATATCAAATTGTGTTGCAGATTATAGTGTCCTGTATAATAGCGCATCAT
TCAGCACTTTTAAGTGTTATGGGGTCAGCCCTACGAAATTGAATGACTTGTGTTTTACCAACGTTTACGC
AGATTCTTTCGTCATACGCGGCGACGAAGTCCGACAGATTGCACCGGGGCAAACCGGAAAGATAGCAGAC
TATAATTATAAGTTGCCGGATGACTTCACCGGCTGCGTTATAGCATGGAACTCCAATAATCTCGATTCAA
AAGTCGGCGGCAACTATAATTATCTTTACCGCCTGTTTCGCAAGTCAAATCTGAAGCCCTTTGAACGTGA
CATCTCCACCGAAATTTATCAAGCTGGCAGCACCCCATGTAATGGAGTGGAAGGGTTTAACTGTTATTTT
CCCCTTCAATCATACGGATTTCAACCAACAAATGGGGTGGGCTATCAACCATATCGGGTGGTAGTCTTGA
GCTTTGAGCTGCTCCACGCACCGGCTACAGTTTGCGGACCGAAGAAAAGCACTAACCTGGTGAAGAATAA
ATGTGTGAACTTCAACTTTAATGGGCTCACCGGAACAGGGGTGCTGACAGAATCAAACAAGAAATTTCTC
CCTTTTCAACAATTTGGTAGAGACATTGCCGATACCACAGATGCCGTCCGCGATCCGCAAACACTGGAAA
TCCTCGATATAACACCCTGTAGCTTCGGCGGGGTCAGCGTGATAACTCCCGGAACGAACACATCCAACCA
AGTGGCTGTCCTGTATCAAGATGTCAACTGTACCGAAGTCCCTGTGGCGATACACGCCGACCAACTGACA
CCCACCTGGAGAGTCTACTCAACAGGTTCCAATGTCTTTCAAACTAGAGCGGGTTGTCTCATTGGCGCTG
AGCATGTCAATAATTCATACGAATGTGATATTCCTATTGGGGCAGGAATCTGTGCGTCTTATCAAACTCA
AACGAACTCACCACGGCGCGCTCGCTCAGTAGCCAGCCAGTCCATAATCGCCTATACCATGAGTCTCGGG
GCTGAGAACTCCGTGGCTTATTCAAACAATTCCATCGCAATCCCAACTAACTTTACCATTAGCGTTACCA
CGGAAATCTTGCCCGTCAGCATGACTAAGACGAGCGTAGACTGTACGATGTATATCTGTGGGGATTCCAC
CGAGTGTAGCAACCTCTTGCTTCAATACGGGTCTTTCTGTACTCAACTCAACCGAGCATTGACCGGAATT
GCGGTCGAACAAGACAAGAATACCCAAGAGGTGTTCGCACAAGTAAAGCAAATATACAAAACGCCGCCAA
TCAAAGATTTTGGCGGGTTTAATTTTAGCCAAATACTGCCAGACCCATCTAAGCCTTCAAAACGCAGCTT
TATCGAGGATCTGCTGTTCAACAAAGTTACGTTGGCTGACGCGGGTTTCATTAAGCAGTATGGGGATTGT
TTGGGAGACATTGCGGCCCGCGACCTTATCTGTGCTCAAAAATTCAATGGGTTGACAGTTCTGCCCCCTC
TGCTCACTGATGAGATGATTGCACAGTATACATCAGCATTGTTGGCAGGAACCATTACATCCGGCTGGAC
TTTTGGCGCGGGTGCGGCCCTTCAAATACCTTTCGCTATGCAAATGGCTTACAGATTCAATGGGATTGGT
GTCACGCAAAATGTATTGTATGAAAATCAGAAGCTGATCGCTAATCAATTTAACAGCGCGATTGGCAAGA
TCCAAGATTCACTGTCAAGCACAGCGTCCGCCCTCGGCAAACTCCAAGATGTTGTGAATCAAAACGCCCA
GGCCCTGAATACCCTCGTGAAGCAACTGAGTTCTAACTTCGGCGCAATCTCCAGCGTCCTCAACGACATA
TTGTCCAGACTTGATAAGGTGGAAGCCGAGGTGCAAATTGATCGGCTCATCACAGGCAGGCTCCAGTCAC
TCCAAACTTATGTGACACAACAGTTGATCCGGGCTGCTGAGATACGAGCAAGCGCCAACCTGGCCGCCAC
TAAAATGTCAGAGTGCGTGCTCGGGCAGTCCAAACGGGTTGACTTTTGTGGCAAGGGCTATCACTTGATG
TCCTTCCCCCAATCCGCCCCACATGGAGTGGTCTTTCTCCACGTCACTTATGTCCCTGCTCAAGAGAAGA
ACTTTACGACAGCTCCAGCAATCTGTCACGATGGCAAAGCGCACTTTCCCAGGGAAGGCGTTTTCGTCAG
TAATGGCACGCATTGGTTTGTGACCCAAAGGAATTTCTATGAACCCCAAATCATAACCACTGACAATACA
TTTGTCTCAGGCAACTGTGATGTGGTCATTGGGATCGTGAACAACACGGTATATGATCCCCTGCAACCCG
AGTTGGATAGCTTCAAAGAGGAATTGGATAAATACTTTAAGAATCATACTTCACCCGATGTTGATCTCGG
GGACATATCAGGAATAAATGCAAGTTTCGTCAACATTCAGAAAGAGATTGATCGCCTTAATGAGGTCGCC
AAGAACTTGAATGAATCTTTGATCGACTTGCAAGAACTGGGCAAATACGAACAATATATTAAATGGCCCT
GGTACATTTGGTTGGGCTTTATCGCCGGACTTATAGCTATCGTTATGGTCACAATTATGTTGTGCTGTAT
GACTAGCTGTTGTTCCTGCTTGAAAGGATGTTGCAGTTGCGGATCTTGTTGTAAATAAAGGATCCTCTAG
AAGTTGTCTCCTCCTGCACTGACTGACTGATACAATCGATTTCTGGATCCGCAGGCCTAATCAACCTCTG
GATTACAAAATTTGTGAAAGATTGACTGGTATTCTTAACTATGTTGCTCCTTTTACGCTATGTGGATACG
CTGCTTTAATGCCTTTGTATCATGCTATTGCTTCCCGTATGGCTTTCATTTTCTCCTCCTTGTATAAATC
CTGGTTGCTGTCTCTTTATGAGGAGTTGTGGCCCGTTGTCAGGCAACGTGGCGTGGTGTGCACTGTGTTT
GCTGACGCAACCCCCACTGGTTGGGGCATTGCCACCACCTGTCAGCTCCTTTCCGGGACTTTCGCTTTCC
CCCTCCCTATTGCCACGGCGGAACTCATCGCCGCCTGCCTTGCCCGCTGCTGGACAGGGGCTCGGCTGTT
GGGCACTGACAATTCCGTGGTGTTGTCGGGGAAGCTGACGTCCTTTCCATGGCTGCTCGCCTGTGTTGCC
ACCTGGATTCTGCGCGGGACGTCCTTCTGCTACGTCCCTTCGGCCCTCAATCCAGCGGACCTTCCTTCCC
GCGGCCTGCTGCCGGCTCTGCGGCCTCTTCCGCGTCTTCGCCTTCGCCCTCAGACGAGTCGGATCTCCCT
TTGGGCCGCCTCCCCGCCTGTCTAGCTTGACTGACTGAGATACAGCGTACCTTCAGCTCACAGACATGAT
AAGATACATTGATGAGTTTGGACAAACCACAACTAGAATGCAGTGAAAAAAATGCTTTATTTGTGAAATT
TGTGATGCTATTGCTTTATTTGTAACCATTATAAGCTGCAATAAACAAGTTAACAACAACAATTGCATTC
ATTTTATGTTTCAGGTTCAGGGGGAGGTGTGGGAGGTTTTTTAAAGCAAGTAAAACCTCTACAAATGTGG
TATTGGCCCATCTCTATCGGTATCGTAGCATAACCCCTTGGGGCCTCTAAACGGGTCTTGAGGGGTTTTT
TGTGCCCCTCGGGCCGGATTGCTATCTACCGGCATTGGCGCAGAAAAAAATGCCTGATGCGACGCTGCGC
GTCTTATACTCCCACATATGCCAGATTCAGCAACGGATACGGCTTCCCCAACTTGCCCACTTCCATACGT
GTCCTCCTTACCAGAAATTTATCCTTAAGGTCGTCAGCTATCCTGCAGGCGATCTCTCGATTTCGATCAA
GACATTCCTTTAATGGTCTTTTCTGGACACCACTAGGGGTCAGAAGTAGTTCATCAAACTTTCTTCCCTC
CCTAATCTCATTGGTTACCTTGGGCTATCGAAACTTAATTAAGCGATCTGCATCTCAATTAGTCAGCAAC
CATAGTCCCGCCCCTAACTCCGCCCATCCCGCCCCTAACTCCGCCCAGTTCCGCCCATTCTCCGCCCCAT
CGCTGACTAATTTTTTTTATTTATGCAGAGGCCGAGGCCGCCTCGGCCTCTGAGCTATTCCAGAAGTAGT
GAGGAGGCTTTTTTGGAGGCCTAGGCTTTTGCAAAGGAGGTAGCCAACATGATTGAACAAGATGGATTGC
ACGCAGGTTCTCCCGCCGCTTGGGTGGAGAGGCTATTCGGCTATGACTGGGCACAACAGACAATCGGCTG
CTCTGATGCCGCCGTGTTCCGGCTGTCAGCGCAGGGGCGCCCGGTTCTTTTTGTCAAGACCGACCTGTCC
GGTGCCCTGAATGAACTCCAGGACGAGGCAGCGCGGCTATCGTGGCTGGCCACGACGGGCGTTCCTTGCG
CAGCTGTGCTCGACGTTGTCACTGAAGCGGGAAGGGACTGGCTGCTATTGGGCGAAGTGCCGGGGCAGGA
TCTCCTGTCATCTCACCTTGCTCCTGCCGAGAAAGTATCCATCATGGCTGATGCAATGCGGCGGCTGCAT
ACGCTTGATCCGGCTACCTGCCCATTCGACCACCAAGCGAAACATCGCATCGAGCGAGCACGTACTCGGA
TGGAAGCCGGTCTTGTCGATCAGGATGATCTGGACGAAGAGCATCAGGGGCTCGCGCCAGCCGAACTGTT
CGCCAGGCTCAAGGCGCGGATGCCCGACGGCGAGGATCTCGTCGTGACCCACGGCGATGCCTGCTTGCCG
AATATCATGGTGGAAAATGGCCGCTTTTCTGGATTCATCGACTGTGGCCGGCTGGGTGTGGCGGACCGCT
ATCAGGACATAGCGTTGGCTACCCGTGATATTGCTGAAGAGCTTGGCGGCGAATGGGCTGACCGCTTCCT
CGTGCTTTACGGTATCGCCGCTCCCGATTCGCAGCGCATCGCCTTCTATCGCCTTCTTGACGAGTTCTTC
TAGTATGTAAGCCCTGTGCCTTCTAGTTGCCAGCCATCTGTTGTTTGCCCCTCCCCCGTGCCTTCCTTGA
CCCTGGAAGGTGCCACTCCCACTGTCCTTTCCTAATAAAATGAGGAAATTGCATCGCATTGTCTGAGTAG
GTGTCATTCTATTCTGGGGGGTGGGGTGGGGCAGGACAGCAAGGGGGAGGATTGGGAAGACAATAGCAGG
CATGCTGGGGATGCGGTGGGCTCTATGGTTAATTAACCAGTCAAGTCAGCTACTTGGCGAGATCGACTTG
TCTGGGTTTCGACTACGCTCAGAATTGCGTCAGTCAAGTTCGATCTGGTCCTTGCTATTGCACCCGTTCT
CCGATTACGAGTTTCATTTAAATCATGTGAGCAAAAGGCCAGCAAAAGGCCAGGAACCGTAAAAAGGCCG
CGTTGCTGGCGTTTTTCCATAGGCTCCGCCCCCCTGACGAGCATCACAAAAATCGACGCTCAAGTCAGAG
GTGGCGAAACCCGACAGGACTATAAAGATACCAGGCGTTTCCCCCTGGAAGCTCCCTCGTGCGCTCTCCT
GTTCCGACCCTGCCGCTTACCGGATACCTGTCCGCCTTTCTCCCTTCGGGAAGCGTGGCGCTTTCTCATA
GCTCACGCTGTAGGTATCTCAGTTCGGTGTAGGTCGTTCGCTCCAAGCTGGGCTGTGTGCACGAACCCCC
CGTTCAGCCCGACCGCTGCGCCTTATCCGGTAACTATCGTCTTGAGTCCAACCCGGTAAGACACGACTTA
TCGCCACTGGCAGCAGCCACTGGTAACAGGATTAGCAGAGCGAGGTATGTAGGCGGTGCTACAGAGTTCT
TGAAGTGGTGGCCTAACTACGGCTACACTAGAAGAACAGTATTTGGTATCTGCGCTCTGCTGAAGCCAGT
TACCTTCGGAAAAAGAGTTGGTAGCTCTTGATCCGGCAAACAAACCACCGCTGGTAGCGGTGGTTTTTTT
GTTTGCAAGCAGCAGATTACGCGCAGAAAAAAAGGATCTCAAGAAGATCCTTTGATCTTTTCTACGGGGT
CTGACGCTCAGTGGAACGAAAACTCACGTTAAGGGATTTTGGTCATGAGATTATCAAAAAGGATCTTCAC
CTAGATCCTTTTAAATTAAAAATGAAGTTTTAAATCAATCTAAAGTATATATGAGTAAACTTGGTCTGAC
AGTTACCAATGCTTAATCAGTGAGGCACCTATCTCAGCGATCTGTCTATTTCGTTCATCCATAGTTGCAT
TTAAATTTCCGAACTCTCCAAGGCCCTCGTCGGAAAATCTTCAAACCTTTCGTCCGATCCATCTTGCAGG
CTACCTCTCGAACGAACTATCGCAAGTCTCTTGGCCGGCCTTGCGCCTTGGCTATTGCTTGGCAGCGCCT
ATCGCCAGGTATTACTCCAATCCCGAATATCCGAGATCGGGATCACCCGAGAGAAGTTCAACCTACATCC
TCAATCCCGATCTATCCGAGATCCGAGGAATATCGAAATCGGGGCGCGCCTGGTGTACCGAGAACGATCC
TCTCAGTGCGAGTCTCGACGATCCATATCGTTGCTTGGCAGTCAGCCAGTCGGAATCCAGCTTGGGACCC
AGGAAGTCCAATCGTCAGATATTGTACTCAAGCCTGGTCACGGCAGCGTACCGATCTGTTTAAACCTAGA
TATTGATAGTCTGATCGGTCAACGTATAATCGAGTCCTAGCTTTTGCAAACATCTATCAAGAGACAGGAT
CAGCAGGAGGCTTTCGCATGAGTATTCAACATTTCCGTGTCGCCCTTATTCCCTTTTTTGCGGCATTTTG
CCTTCCTGTTTTTGCTCACCCAGAAACGCTGGTGAAAGTAAAAGATGCTGAAGATCAGTTGGGTGCGCGA
GTGGGTTACATCGAACTGGATCTCAACAGCGGTAAGATCCTTGAGAGTTTTCGCCCCGAAGAACGCTTTC
CAATGATGAGCACTTTTAAAGTTCTGCTATGTGGCGCGGTATTATCCCGTATTGACGCCGGGCAAGAGCA
ACTCGGTCGCCGCATACACTATTCTCAGAATGACTTGGTTGAGTATTCACCAGTCACAGAAAAGCATCTT
ACGGATGGCATGACAGTAAGAGAATTATGCAGTGCTGCCATAACCATGAGTGATAACACTGCGGCCAACT
TACTTCTGACAACGATTGGAGGACCGAAGGAGCTAACCGCTTTTTTGCACAACATGGGGGATCATGTAAC
TCGCCTTGATCGTTGGGAACCGGAGCTGAATGAAGCCATACCAAACGACGAGCGTGACACCACGATGCCT
GTAGCAATGGCAACAACCTTGCGTAAACTATTAACTGGCGAACTACTTACTCTAGCTTCCCGGCAACAGT
TGATAGACTGGATGGAGGCGGATAAAGTTGCAGGACCACTTCTGCGCTCGGCCCTTCCGGCTGGCTGGTT
TATTGCTGATAAATCTGGAGCCGGTGAGCGTGGGTCTCGCGGTATCATTGCAGCACTGGGGCCAGATGGT
AAGCCCTCCCGTATCGTAGTTATCTACACGACGGGGAGTCAGGCAACTATGGATGAACGAAATAGACAGA
TCGCTGAGATAGGTGCCTCACTGATTAAGCATTGGTAACCGATTCTAGGTGCATTGGCGCAGAAAAAAAT
GCCTGATGCGACGCTGCGCGTCTTATACTCCCACATATGCCAGATTCAGCAACGGATACGGCTTCCCCAA
CTTGCCCACTTCCATACGTGTCCTCCTTACCAGAAATTTATCCTTAAGATCCCGAATCGTTTAAACTCGA
CTCTGGCTCTATCGAATCTCCGTCGTTTCGAGCTTACGCGAACAGCCGTGGCGCTCATTTGCTCGTCGGG
CATCGAATCTCGTCAGCTATCGTCAGCTTACCTTTTTGGCAGCGATCGCGGCTCCCGACATCTTGGACCA
TTAGCTCCACAGGTATCTTCTTCCCTCTAGTGGTCATAACAGCAGCTTCAGCTACCTCTCAATTCAAAAA
ACCCCTCAAGACCCGTTTAGAGGCCCCAAGGGGTTATGCTATCAATCGTTGCGTTACACACACAAAAAAC
CAACACACATCCATCTTCGATGGATAGCGATTTTATTATCTAACTGCTGATCGAGTGTAGCCAGATCTAG
TAATCAATTACGGGGTCATTAGTTCATAGCCCATATATGGAGTTCCGCGTTACATAACTTACGGTAAATG
GCCCGCCTGGCTGACCGCCCAACGACCCCCGCCCATTGACGTCAATAATGACGTATGTTCCCATAGTAAC
GCCAATAGGGACTTTCCATTGACGTCAATGGGTGGAGTATTTACGGTAAACTGCCCACTTGGCAGTACAT
CAAGTGTATCATATGCCAAGTACGCCCCCTATTGACGTCAATGACGGTAAATGGCCCGCCTGGCATTATG
CCCAGTACATGACCTTATGGGACTTTCCTACTTGGCAGTACATCTACGTATTAGTCATCGCTATTACCAT
GCTGATGCGGTTTTGGCAGTACATCAATGGGCGTGGATAGCGGTTTGACTCACGGGGATTTCCAAGTCTC
CACCCCATTGACGTCAATGGGAGTTTGTTTTGGCACCAAAATCAACGGGACTTTCCAAAATGTCGTAACA
ACTCCGCCCCATTGACGCAAATGGGCGGTAGGCGTGTACGGTGGGAGGTCTATATAAGCAGAGCTGGTTT
AGTGAACCGTCAGATCGCCTGGAGACGCCATCCACGCTGTTTTGACCTCCATAGAAGACACCGGGACCGA
TCCAGCCTCCCCTCGAAGCTTACATGTGGTACCGAGCTCGGATCCTGAGAACTTCAGGGTGAGTCTATGG
GACCCTTGATGTTTTCTTTCCCCTTCTTTTCTATGGTTAAGTTCATGTCATAGGAAGGGGAGAAGTAACA
GGGTACACATATTGACCAAATCAGGGTAATTTTGCATTTGTAATTTTAAAAAATGCTTTCTTCTTTTAAT
ATACTTTTTTGTTTATCTTATTTCTAATACTTTCCCTAATCTCTTTCTTTCAGGGCAATAATGATACAAT
GTATCATGCCTCTTTGCACCATTCTAAAGAATAACAGTGATAATTTCTGGGTTAAGGCAATAGCAATATT
TCTGCATATAAATATTTCTGCATATAAATTGTAACTGATGTAAGAGGTTTCATATTGCTAATAGCAGCTA
CAATCCAGCTACCATTCTGCTTTTATTTTATGGTTGGGATAAGGCTGGATTATTCTGAGTCCAAGCTAGG
CCCTTTTGCTAATCATGTTCATACCTCTTATCTTCCTCCCACAGCTCCTGGGCAACGTGCTGGTCTGTGT
GCTGGCCCATCACTTTGGCAAAGGCGGCCGCC
Features (pLannotate 1.2.2; 21 found; start..end, strand, type, name):
      1..3765    +  CDS            S: SPIKE_SARS2 - Experimental evidence at protein level: Swiss-Prot protein existence level 1. [Spike glycoprotein]: May down-regulate host tetherin (BST2) by lysosomal degradation, thereby counteracting its antiviral activity. From Severe acute respiratory syndrome coronavirus 2 (2019-nCoV) (SARS-CoV-2).
   3839..4427    +  misc_feature   WPRE: woodchuck hepatitis virus posttranscriptional regulatory element
   4480..4601    -  polyA_signal   SV40 poly(A) signal: SV40 polyadenylation signal
   4624..4693    -  CDS            large T antigen (fragment): large T antigen from SV40 (simian virus 40)
   4716..4762    +  terminator     T7 terminator: transcription terminator for bacteriophage T7 RNA polymerase
   4792..4928    +  terminator     rrnG terminator: transcription terminator from the E. coli ribosomal RNA rrnG operon (Albrechtsen et al., 1991)
   4973..5044    +  misc_feature   3' β-globin insulator: insulator downstream of the human β-globin locus (Farrell et al., 2002)
   5089..5285    +  promoter       SV40 promoter: SV40 early promoter
   5299..6090    +  CDS            neo: KKA2_KLEPN - Also known as kan, nptII. Experimental evidence at protein level: Swiss-Prot protein existence level 1. Resistance to kanamycin, neomycin, paromomycin, ribostamycin, butirosin and gentamicin B. From Klebsiella pneumoniae.
   6104..6328    +  polyA_signal   bGH poly(A) signal: bovine growth hormone polyadenylation signal
   6524..7112    -  rep_origin     ori: high-copy-number ColE1/pMB1/pBR322/pUC origin of replication
   7284..7348    -  CDS            bla(M) (fragment): β-lactamase lacking the signal sequence; bla(M); allows cytosolic expression of β-lactamase
   7858..8718    +  CDS            AmpR: β-lactamase; bla; confers resistance to ampicillin, carbenicillin, and related antibiotics
   8731..8867    +  terminator     rrnG terminator: transcription terminator from the E. coli ribosomal RNA rrnG operon (Albrechtsen et al., 1991)
   9019..9090    +  misc_feature   5' β-globin insulator: insulator upstream of the human β-globin locus (Farrell et al., 2002)
   9095..9141    -  terminator     T7 terminator: transcription terminator for bacteriophage T7 RNA polymerase
   9159..9207    -  polyA_signal   poly(A) signal: synthetic polyadenylation signal
   9288..9591    +  enhancer       CMV enhancer: human cytomegalovirus immediate early enhancer
   9664..9681    -  promoter       CMV promoter (fragment): human cytomegalovirus (CMV) immediate early promoter
   9744..9795    +  promoter       CMVd2 promoter: truncated human cytomegalovirus (CMV) immediate early promoter that yields moderately reduced expression relative to the full-length promoter
   9929..10404   +  intron         β-globin intron: internally truncated intron from human β-globin
