>Addgene plasmid #212351 | pTwist-SARS-CoV-2 Spike-deltaC18 K417T (ACG) | addgene full sequence | sequence record 433116 | Addgene NGS Result
ATGTTTGTGTTCCTCGTTCTCCTGCCCCTCGTTTCTTCCCAATGCGTGAACCTCACAACTAGAACGCAGC
TCCCACCCGCTTACACGAACTCTTTTACTCGTGGAGTATACTATCCCGATAAAGTCTTTAGGTCCAGTGT
CCTTCATTCTACTCAAGACCTTTTCCTGCCATTCTTCTCAAATGTCACCTGGTTCCATGCTATCCACGTT
TCTGGCACCAACGGAACTAAACGATTTGATAATCCCGTCTTGCCATTTAACGATGGCGTATACTTTGCCT
CAACGGAGAAGTCCAACATTATCCGGGGATGGATATTTGGCACCACCCTGGACTCCAAGACACAGTCTCT
CCTCATTGTGAACAACGCCACCAATGTCGTCATCAAAGTCTGTGAATTTCAATTTTGTAACGATCCCTTT
CTCGGGGTTTATTATCATAAGAATAACAAGTCTTGGATGGAGTCAGAGTTCCGCGTTTACAGTTCCGCTA
ACAACTGTACTTTTGAGTACGTTTCCCAACCATTTCTCATGGATCTTGAAGGGAAGCAAGGCAACTTCAA
GAATCTCCGCGAATTTGTGTTTAAGAATATAGACGGCTACTTCAAAATTTATAGCAAGCATACCCCGATA
AATCTGGTTCGGGATCTCCCTCAAGGCTTCTCCGCGTTGGAACCCCTCGTGGACTTGCCGATTGGCATCA
ACATCACCCGGTTCCAAACCCTTCTTGCCCTTCATCGAAGCTACCTCACGCCTGGCGACAGTAGTAGTGG
TTGGACAGCGGGCGCAGCAGCCTACTATGTGGGATATTTGCAACCACGCACCTTTCTTCTCAAATATAAC
GAAAACGGAACAATTACCGATGCCGTAGACTGTGCCCTCGATCCCCTGTCCGAAACTAAATGCACACTCA
AGTCCTTCACAGTTGAGAAAGGCATATACCAAACCAGTAACTTCCGCGTCCAACCCACCGAATCCATTGT
TCGATTCCCTAACATCACCAATTTGTGTCCTTTCGGTGAAGTATTTAATGCCACTCGATTTGCATCAGTT
TATGCCTGGAATCGCAAGCGAATATCAAATTGTGTTGCAGATTATAGTGTCCTGTATAATAGCGCATCAT
TCAGCACTTTTAAGTGTTATGGGGTCAGCCCTACGAAATTGAATGACTTGTGTTTTACCAACGTTTACGC
AGATTCTTTCGTCATACGCGGCGACGAAGTCCGACAGATTGCACCGGGGCAAACCGGAACGATAGCAGAC
TATAATTATAAGTTGCCGGATGACTTCACCGGCTGCGTTATAGCATGGAACTCCAATAATCTCGATTCAA
AAGTCGGCGGCAACTATAATTATCTTTACCGCCTGTTTCGCAAGTCAAATCTGAAGCCCTTTGAACGTGA
CATCTCCACCGAAATTTATCAAGCTGGCAGCACCCCATGTAATGGAGTGGAAGGGTTTAACTGTTATTTT
CCCCTTCAATCATACGGATTTCAACCAACAAATGGGGTGGGCTATCAACCATATCGGGTGGTAGTCTTGA
GCTTTGAGCTGCTCCACGCACCGGCTACAGTTTGCGGACCGAAGAAAAGCACTAACCTGGTGAAGAATAA
ATGTGTGAACTTCAACTTTAATGGGCTCACCGGAACAGGGGTGCTGACAGAATCAAACAAGAAATTTCTC
CCTTTTCAACAATTTGGTAGAGACATTGCCGATACCACAGATGCCGTCCGCGATCCGCAAACACTGGAAA
TCCTCGATATAACACCCTGTAGCTTCGGCGGGGTCAGCGTGATAACTCCCGGAACGAACACATCCAACCA
AGTGGCTGTCCTGTATCAAGATGTCAACTGTACCGAAGTCCCTGTGGCGATACACGCCGACCAACTGACA
CCCACCTGGAGAGTCTACTCAACAGGTTCCAATGTCTTTCAAACTAGAGCGGGTTGTCTCATTGGCGCTG
AGCATGTCAATAATTCATACGAATGTGATATTCCTATTGGGGCAGGAATCTGTGCGTCTTATCAAACTCA
AACGAACTCACCACGGCGCGCTCGCTCAGTAGCCAGCCAGTCCATAATCGCCTATACCATGAGTCTCGGG
GCTGAGAACTCCGTGGCTTATTCAAACAATTCCATCGCAATCCCAACTAACTTTACCATTAGCGTTACCA
CGGAAATCTTGCCCGTCAGCATGACTAAGACGAGCGTAGACTGTACGATGTATATCTGTGGGGATTCCAC
CGAGTGTAGCAACCTCTTGCTTCAATACGGGTCTTTCTGTACTCAACTCAACCGAGCATTGACCGGAATT
GCGGTCGAACAAGACAAGAATACCCAAGAGGTGTTCGCACAAGTAAAGCAAATATACAAAACGCCGCCAA
TCAAAGATTTTGGCGGGTTTAATTTTAGCCAAATACTGCCAGACCCATCTAAGCCTTCAAAACGCAGCTT
TATCGAGGATCTGCTGTTCAACAAAGTTACGTTGGCTGACGCGGGTTTCATTAAGCAGTATGGGGATTGT
TTGGGAGACATTGCGGCCCGCGACCTTATCTGTGCTCAAAAATTCAATGGGTTGACAGTTCTGCCCCCTC
TGCTCACTGATGAGATGATTGCACAGTATACATCAGCATTGTTGGCAGGAACCATTACATCCGGCTGGAC
TTTTGGCGCGGGTGCGGCCCTTCAAATACCTTTCGCTATGCAAATGGCTTACAGATTCAATGGGATTGGT
GTCACGCAAAATGTATTGTATGAAAATCAGAAGCTGATCGCTAATCAATTTAACAGCGCGATTGGCAAGA
TCCAAGATTCACTGTCAAGCACAGCGTCCGCCCTCGGCAAACTCCAAGATGTTGTGAATCAAAACGCCCA
GGCCCTGAATACCCTCGTGAAGCAACTGAGTTCTAACTTCGGCGCAATCTCCAGCGTCCTCAACGACATA
TTGTCCAGACTTGATAAGGTGGAAGCCGAGGTGCAAATTGATCGGCTCATCACAGGCAGGCTCCAGTCAC
TCCAAACTTATGTGACACAACAGTTGATCCGGGCTGCTGAGATACGAGCAAGCGCCAACCTGGCCGCCAC
TAAAATGTCAGAGTGCGTGCTCGGGCAGTCCAAACGGGTTGACTTTTGTGGCAAGGGCTATCACTTGATG
TCCTTCCCCCAATCCGCCCCACATGGAGTGGTCTTTCTCCACGTCACTTATGTCCCTGCTCAAGAGAAGA
ACTTTACGACAGCTCCAGCAATCTGTCACGATGGCAAAGCGCACTTTCCCAGGGAAGGCGTTTTCGTCAG
TAATGGCACGCATTGGTTTGTGACCCAAAGGAATTTCTATGAACCCCAAATCATAACCACTGACAATACA
TTTGTCTCAGGCAACTGTGATGTGGTCATTGGGATCGTGAACAACACGGTATATGATCCCCTGCAACCCG
AGTTGGATAGCTTCAAAGAGGAATTGGATAAATACTTTAAGAATCATACTTCACCCGATGTTGATCTCGG
GGACATATCAGGAATAAATGCAAGTGTCGTCAACATTCAGAAAGAGATTGATCGCCTTAATGAGGTCGCC
AAGAACTTGAATGAATCTTTGATCGACTTGCAAGAACTGGGCAAATACGAACAATATATTAAATGGCCCT
GGTACATTTGGTTGGGCTTTATCGCCGGACTTATAGCTATCGTTATGGTCACAATTATGTTGTGCTGTAT
GACTAGCTGTTGTTCCTGCTTGAAAGGATGTTGCAGTTGCGGATCTTGTTGTAAATAAAGGATCCTCTAG
AAGTTGTCTCCTCCTGCACTGACTGACTGATACAATCGATTTCTGGATCCGCAGGCCTAATCAACCTCTG
GATTACAAAATTTGTGAAAGATTGACTGGTATTCTTAACTATGTTGCTCCTTTTACGCTATGTGGATACG
CTGCTTTAATGCCTTTGTATCATGCTATTGCTTCCCGTATGGCTTTCATTTTCTCCTCCTTGTATAAATC
CTGGTTGCTGTCTCTTTATGAGGAGTTGTGGCCCGTTGTCAGGCAACGTGGCGTGGTGTGCACTGTGTTT
GCTGACGCAACCCCCACTGGTTGGGGCATTGCCACCACCTGTCAGCTCCTTTCCGGGACTTTCGCTTTCC
CCCTCCCTATTGCCACGGCGGAACTCATCGCCGCCTGCCTTGCCCGCTGCTGGACAGGGGCTCGGCTGTT
GGGCACTGACAATTCCGTGGTGTTGTCGGGGAAGCTGACGTCCTTTCCATGGCTGCTCGCCTGTGTTGCC
ACCTGGATTCTGCGCGGGACGTCCTTCTGCTACGTCCCTTCGGCCCTCAATCCAGCGGACCTTCCTTCCC
GCGGCCTGCTGCCGGCTCTGCGGCCTCTTCCGCGTCTTCGCCTTCGCCCTCAGACGAGTCGGATCTCCCT
TTGGGCCGCCTCCCCGCCTGTCTAGCTTGACTGACTGAGATACAGCGTACCTTCAGCTCACAGACATGAT
AAGATACATTGATGAGTTTGGACAAACCACAACTAGAATGCAGTGAAAAAAATGCTTTATTTGTGAAATT
TGTGATGCTATTGCTTTATTTGTAACCATTATAAGCTGCAATAAACAAGTTAACAACAACAATTGCATTC
ATTTTATGTTTCAGGTTCAGGGGGAGGTGTGGGAGGTTTTTTAAAGCAAGTAAAACCTCTACAAATGTGG
TATTGGCCCATCTCTATCGGTATCGTAGCATAACCCCTTGGGGCCTCTAAACGGGTCTTGAGGGGTTTTT
TGTGCCCCTCGGGCCGGATTGCTATCTACCGGCATTGGCGCAGAAAAAAATGCCTGATGCGACGCTGCGC
GTCTTATACTCCCACATATGCCAGATTCAGCAACGGATACGGCTTCCCCAACTTGCCCACTTCCATACGT
GTCCTCCTTACCAGAAATTTATCCTTAAGGTCGTCAGCTATCCTGCAGGCGATCTCTCGATTTCGATCAA
GACATTCCTTTAATGGTCTTTTCTGGACACCACTAGGGGTCAGAAGTAGTTCATCAAACTTTCTTCCCTC
CCTAATCTCATTGGTTACCTTGGGCTATCGAAACTTAATTAAGCGATCTGCATCTCAATTAGTCAGCAAC
CATAGTCCCGCCCCTAACTCCGCCCATCCCGCCCCTAACTCCGCCCAGTTCCGCCCATTCTCCGCCCCAT
CGCTGACTAATTTTTTTTATTTATGCAGAGGCCGAGGCCGCCTCGGCCTCTGAGCTATTCCAGAAGTAGT
GAGGAGGCTTTTTTGGAGGCCTAGGCTTTTGCAAAGGAGGTAGCCAACATGATTGAACAAGATGGATTGC
ACGCAGGTTCTCCCGCCGCTTGGGTGGAGAGGCTATTCGGCTATGACTGGGCACAACAGACAATCGGCTG
CTCTGATGCCGCCGTGTTCCGGCTGTCAGCGCAGGGGCGCCCGGTTCTTTTTGTCAAGACCGACCTGTCC
GGTGCCCTGAATGAACTCCAGGACGAGGCAGCGCGGCTATCGTGGCTGGCCACGACGGGCGTTCCTTGCG
CAGCTGTGCTCGACGTTGTCACTGAAGCGGGAAGGGACTGGCTGCTATTGGGCGAAGTGCCGGGGCAGGA
TCTCCTGTCATCTCACCTTGCTCCTGCCGAGAAAGTATCCATCATGGCTGATGCAATGCGGCGGCTGCAT
ACGCTTGATCCGGCTACCTGCCCATTCGACCACCAAGCGAAACATCGCATCGAGCGAGCACGTACTCGGA
TGGAAGCCGGTCTTGTCGATCAGGATGATCTGGACGAAGAGCATCAGGGGCTCGCGCCAGCCGAACTGTT
CGCCAGGCTCAAGGCGCGGATGCCCGACGGCGAGGATCTCGTCGTGACCCACGGCGATGCCTGCTTGCCG
AATATCATGGTGGAAAATGGCCGCTTTTCTGGATTCATCGACTGTGGCCGGCTGGGTGTGGCGGACCGCT
ATCAGGACATAGCGTTGGCTACCCGTGATATTGCTGAAGAGCTTGGCGGCGAATGGGCTGACCGCTTCCT
CGTGCTTTACGGTATCGCCGCTCCCGATTCGCAGCGCATCGCCTTCTATCGCCTTCTTGACGAGTTCTTC
TAGTATGTAAGCCCTGTGCCTTCTAGTTGCCAGCCATCTGTTGTTTGCCCCTCCCCCGTGCCTTCCTTGA
CCCTGGAAGGTGCCACTCCCACTGTCCTTTCCTAATAAAATGAGGAAATTGCATCGCATTGTCTGAGTAG
GTGTCATTCTATTCTGGGGGGTGGGGTGGGGCAGGACAGCAAGGGGGAGGATTGGGAAGACAATAGCAGG
CATGCTGGGGATGCGGTGGGCTCTATGGTTAATTAACCAGTCAAGTCAGCTACTTGGCGAGATCGACTTG
TCTGGGTTTCGACTACGCTCAGAATTGCGTCAGTCAAGTTCGATCTGGTCCTTGCTATTGCACCCGTTCT
CCGATTACGAGTTTCATTTAAATCATGTGAGCAAAAGGCCAGCAAAAGGCCAGGAACCGTAAAAAGGCCG
CGTTGCTGGCGTTTTTCCATAGGCTCCGCCCCCCTGACGAGCATCACAAAAATCGACGCTCAAGTCAGAG
GTGGCGAAACCCGACAGGACTATAAAGATACCAGGCGTTTCCCCCTGGAAGCTCCCTCGTGCGCTCTCCT
GTTCCGACCCTGCCGCTTACCGGATACCTGTCCGCCTTTCTCCCTTCGGGAAGCGTGGCGCTTTCTCATA
GCTCACGCTGTAGGTATCTCAGTTCGGTGTAGGTCGTTCGCTCCAAGCTGGGCTGTGTGCACGAACCCCC
CGTTCAGCCCGACCGCTGCGCCTTATCCGGTAACTATCGTCTTGAGTCCAACCCGGTAAGACACGACTTA
TCGCCACTGGCAGCAGCCACTGGTAACAGGATTAGCAGAGCGAGGTATGTAGGCGGTGCTACAGAGTTCT
TGAAGTGGTGGCCTAACTACGGCTACACTAGAAGAACAGTATTTGGTATCTGCGCTCTGCTGAAGCCAGT
TACCTTCGGAAAAAGAGTTGGTAGCTCTTGATCCGGCAAACAAACCACCGCTGGTAGCGGTGGTTTTTTT
GTTTGCAAGCAGCAGATTACGCGCAGAAAAAAAGGATCTCAAGAAGATCCTTTGATCTTTTCTACGGGGT
CTGACGCTCAGTGGAACGAAAACTCACGTTAAGGGATTTTGGTCATGAGATTATCAAAAAGGATCTTCAC
CTAGATCCTTTTAAATTAAAAATGAAGTTTTAAATCAATCTAAAGTATATATGAGTAAACTTGGTCTGAC
AGTTACCAATGCTTAATCAGTGAGGCACCTATCTCAGCGATCTGTCTATTTCGTTCATCCATAGTTGCAT
TTAAATTTCCGAACTCTCCAAGGCCCTCGTCGGAAAATCTTCAAACCTTTCGTCCGATCCATCTTGCAGG
CTACCTCTCGAACGAACTATCGCAAGTCTCTTGGCCGGCCTTGCGCCTTGGCTATTGCTTGGCAGCGCCT
ATCGCCAGGTATTACTCCAATCCCGAATATCCGAGATCGGGATCACCCGAGAGAAGTTCAACCTACATCC
TCAATCCCGATCTATCCGAGATCCGAGGAATATCGAAATCGGGGCGCGCCTGGTGTACCGAGAACGATCC
TCTCAGTGCGAGTCTCGACGATCCATATCGTTGCTTGGCAGTCAGCCAGTCGGAATCCAGCTTGGGACCC
AGGAAGTCCAATCGTCAGATATTGTACTCAAGCCTGGTCACGGCAGCGTACCGATCTGTTTAAACCTAGA
TATTGATAGTCTGATCGGTCAACGTATAATCGAGTCCTAGCTTTTGCAAACATCTATCAAGAGACAGGAT
CAGCAGGAGGCTTTCGCATGAGTATTCAACATTTCCGTGTCGCCCTTATTCCCTTTTTTGCGGCATTTTG
CCTTCCTGTTTTTGCTCACCCAGAAACGCTGGTGAAAGTAAAAGATGCTGAAGATCAGTTGGGTGCGCGA
GTGGGTTACATCGAACTGGATCTCAACAGCGGTAAGATCCTTGAGAGTTTTCGCCCCGAAGAACGCTTTC
CAATGATGAGCACTTTTAAAGTTCTGCTATGTGGCGCGGTATTATCCCGTATTGACGCCGGGCAAGAGCA
ACTCGGTCGCCGCATACACTATTCTCAGAATGACTTGGTTGAGTATTCACCAGTCACAGAAAAGCATCTT
ACGGATGGCATGACAGTAAGAGAATTATGCAGTGCTGCCATAACCATGAGTGATAACACTGCGGCCAACT
TACTTCTGACAACGATTGGAGGACCGAAGGAGCTAACCGCTTTTTTGCACAACATGGGGGATCATGTAAC
TCGCCTTGATCGTTGGGAACCGGAGCTGAATGAAGCCATACCAAACGACGAGCGTGACACCACGATGCCT
GTAGCAATGGCAACAACCTTGCGTAAACTATTAACTGGCGAACTACTTACTCTAGCTTCCCGGCAACAGT
TGATAGACTGGATGGAGGCGGATAAAGTTGCAGGACCACTTCTGCGCTCGGCCCTTCCGGCTGGCTGGTT
TATTGCTGATAAATCTGGAGCCGGTGAGCGTGGGTCTCGCGGTATCATTGCAGCACTGGGGCCAGATGGT
AAGCCCTCCCGTATCGTAGTTATCTACACGACGGGGAGTCAGGCAACTATGGATGAACGAAATAGACAGA
TCGCTGAGATAGGTGCCTCACTGATTAAGCATTGGTAACCGATTCTAGGTGCATTGGCGCAGAAAAAAAT
GCCTGATGCGACGCTGCGCGTCTTATACTCCCACATATGCCAGATTCAGCAACGGATACGGCTTCCCCAA
CTTGCCCACTTCCATACGTGTCCTCCTTACCAGAAATTTATCCTTAAGATCCCGAATCGTTTAAACTCGA
CTCTGGCTCTATCGAATCTCCGTCGTTTCGAGCTTACGCGAACAGCCGTGGCGCTCATTTGCTCGTCGGG
CATCGAATCTCGTCAGCTATCGTCAGCTTACCTTTTTGGCAGCGATCGCGGCTCCCGACATCTTGGACCA
TTAGCTCCACAGGTATCTTCTTCCCTCTAGTGGTCATAACAGCAGCTTCAGCTACCTCTCAATTCAAAAA
ACCCCTCAAGACCCGTTTAGAGGCCCCAAGGGGTTATGCTATCAATCGTTGCGTTACACACACAAAAAAC
CAACACACATCCATCTTCGATGGATAGCGATTTTATTATCTAACTGCTGATCGAGTGTAGCCAGATCTAG
TAATCAATTACGGGGTCATTAGTTCATAGCCCATATATGGAGTTCCGCGTTACATAACTTACGGTAAATG
GCCCGCCTGGCTGACCGCCCAACGACCCCCGCCCATTGACGTCAATAATGACGTATGTTCCCATAGTAAC
GCCAATAGGGACTTTCCATTGACGTCAATGGGTGGAGTATTTACGGTAAACTGCCCACTTGGCAGTACAT
CAAGTGTATCATATGCCAAGTACGCCCCCTATTGACGTCAATGACGGTAAATGGCCCGCCTGGCATTATG
CCCAGTACATGACCTTATGGGACTTTCCTACTTGGCAGTACATCTACGTATTAGTCATCGCTATTACCAT
GCTGATGCGGTTTTGGCAGTACATCAATGGGCGTGGATAGCGGTTTGACTCACGGGGATTTCCAAGTCTC
CACCCCATTGACGTCAATGGGAGTTTGTTTTGGCACCAAAATCAACGGGACTTTCCAAAATGTCGTAACA
ACTCCGCCCCATTGACGCAAATGGGCGGTAGGCGTGTACGGTGGGAGGTCTATATAAGCAGAGCTGGTTT
AGTGAACCGTCAGATCGCCTGGAGACGCCATCCACGCTGTTTTGACCTCCATAGAAGACACCGGGACCGA
TCCAGCCTCCCCTCGAAGCTTACATGTGGTACCGAGCTCGGATCCTGAGAACTTCAGGGTGAGTCTATGG
GACCCTTGATGTTTTCTTTCCCCTTCTTTTCTATGGTTAAGTTCATGTCATAGGAAGGGGAGAAGTAACA
GGGTACACATATTGACCAAATCAGGGTAATTTTGCATTTGTAATTTTAAAAAATGCTTTCTTCTTTTAAT
ATACTTTTTTGTTTATCTTATTTCTAATACTTTCCCTAATCTCTTTCTTTCAGGGCAATAATGATACAAT
GTATCATGCCTCTTTGCACCATTCTAAAGAATAACAGTGATAATTTCTGGGTTAAGGCAATAGCAATATT
TCTGCATATAAATATTTCTGCATATAAATTGTAACTGATGTAAGAGGTTTCATATTGCTAATAGCAGCTA
CAATCCAGCTACCATTCTGCTTTTATTTTATGGTTGGGATAAGGCTGGATTATTCTGAGTCCAAGCTAGG
CCCTTTTGCTAATCATGTTCATACCTCTTATCTTCCTCCCACAGCTCCTGGGCAACGTGCTGGTCTGTGT
GCTGGCCCATCACTTTGGCAAAGGCGGCCGCC
Features (pLannotate 1.2.2; 21 found; start..end, strand, type, name):
      1..3765    +  CDS            S: SPIKE_SARS2 - Experimental evidence at protein level: Swiss-Prot protein existence level 1. [Spike glycoprotein]: May down-regulate host tetherin (BST2) by lysosomal degradation, thereby counteracting its antiviral activity. From Severe acute respiratory syndrome coronavirus 2 (2019-nCoV) (SARS-CoV-2).
   3839..4427    +  misc_feature   WPRE: woodchuck hepatitis virus posttranscriptional regulatory element
   4480..4601    -  polyA_signal   SV40 poly(A) signal: SV40 polyadenylation signal
   4624..4693    -  CDS            large T antigen (fragment): large T antigen from SV40 (simian virus 40)
   4716..4762    +  terminator     T7 terminator: transcription terminator for bacteriophage T7 RNA polymerase
   4792..4928    +  terminator     rrnG terminator: transcription terminator from the E. coli ribosomal RNA rrnG operon (Albrechtsen et al., 1991)
   4973..5044    +  misc_feature   3' β-globin insulator: insulator downstream of the human β-globin locus (Farrell et al., 2002)
   5089..5285    +  promoter       SV40 promoter: SV40 early promoter
   5299..6090    +  CDS            neo: KKA2_KLEPN - Also known as kan, nptII. Experimental evidence at protein level: Swiss-Prot protein existence level 1. Resistance to kanamycin, neomycin, paromomycin, ribostamycin, butirosin and gentamicin B. From Klebsiella pneumoniae.
   6104..6328    +  polyA_signal   bGH poly(A) signal: bovine growth hormone polyadenylation signal
   6524..7112    -  rep_origin     ori: high-copy-number ColE1/pMB1/pBR322/pUC origin of replication
   7284..7348    -  CDS            bla(M) (fragment): β-lactamase lacking the signal sequence; bla(M); allows cytosolic expression of β-lactamase
   7858..8718    +  CDS            AmpR: β-lactamase; bla; confers resistance to ampicillin, carbenicillin, and related antibiotics
   8731..8867    +  terminator     rrnG terminator: transcription terminator from the E. coli ribosomal RNA rrnG operon (Albrechtsen et al., 1991)
   9019..9090    +  misc_feature   5' β-globin insulator: insulator upstream of the human β-globin locus (Farrell et al., 2002)
   9095..9141    -  terminator     T7 terminator: transcription terminator for bacteriophage T7 RNA polymerase
   9159..9207    -  polyA_signal   poly(A) signal: synthetic polyadenylation signal
   9288..9591    +  enhancer       CMV enhancer: human cytomegalovirus immediate early enhancer
   9664..9681    -  promoter       CMV promoter (fragment): human cytomegalovirus (CMV) immediate early promoter
   9744..9795    +  promoter       CMVd2 promoter: truncated human cytomegalovirus (CMV) immediate early promoter that yields moderately reduced expression relative to the full-length promoter
   9929..10404   +  intron         β-globin intron: internally truncated intron from human β-globin
