[The description below was written by a language model from this plasmid's Addgene catalogue record and pLannotate feature annotations shown in this document.]
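Description:
pTwist-SARS-CoV-2 Spike-deltaC18 K417T (ACG) is a mammalian expression plasmid built on the Twist pTwist-CMV-BetaGlobin-WPRE-Neo backbone. It encodes the SARS-CoV-2 spike glycoprotein carrying the K417T substitution. The name indicates that the threonine is specified by an ACG codon and that the protein lacks its C-terminal 18 residues. This type of cytoplasmic-tail truncation is commonly used to improve spike incorporation into pseudotyped particles. The plasmid is maintained in E. coli at high copy through a ColE1/pUC-type origin and selected with ampicillin via the AmpR β-lactamase gene.

In the annotated 10,462 nt sequence, the spike open reading frame (about 3.8 kb) lies downstream of a CMV enhancer, CMV promoter elements and a truncated human β-globin intron. It is followed by a WPRE and an SV40 polyadenylation signal, parts that together support strong transcription, splicing-enhanced export and stable mRNA. The catalogue entry lists the promoter as CAG, whereas the backbone name and the feature table point to a CMV enhancer/promoter with a β-globin intron, so the two sources differ on this point. A separate SV40 early promoter–neo–bGH poly(A) cassette provides G418/neomycin selection in mammalian cells. Short β-globin insulator elements, bacterial rrnG and T7 terminators, and a synthetic poly(A) signal flank the units to limit transcriptional read-through.

The stated purpose is to supply the K417T spike as the envelope protein for pseudovirus production. The associated study concerns SARS-CoV-2 evolution and escape from mRNA vaccine-induced humoral immunity, which is consistent with use of such single-mutant pseudoviruses in antibody neutralization experiments.
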