Addgene plasmid #212351: pTwist-SARS-CoV-2 Spike-deltaC18 K417T (ACG)
Purpose: Encodes SARS-CoV-2 spike K417T for pseudovirus production
Depositing lab: Alejandro Balazs. Depositing organization: Massachusetts General Hospital. Publication: Ongoing evolution of SARS-CoV-2 drives escape from mRNA vaccine-induced humoral immunity. Roederer AL, Cao Y, Denis KS, Sheehan ML, Li CJ, Lam EC, Gregory DJ, Poznansky MC, Iafrate AJ, Canaday DH, Gravenstein S, Garcia-Beltran WF, Balazs AB. medRxiv [Preprint]. 2024 Mar 7:2024.03.05.24303815. doi: 10.1101/2024.03.05.24303815. PubMed 38496628.
Backbone
  Vector backbone: pTwist-CMV-BetaGlobin-WPRE-Neo
  Backbone manufacturer: Twist
  Vector type: Mammalian Expression
Growth in bacteria
  Bacterial resistance: Ampicillin, 100 μg/mL
  Growth temperature: 37°C
  Growth strain: DH5alpha
  Copy number: High Copy
Gene/Insert
  Gene/Insert name: SARS-CoV-2 Spike K417T
  Species: Severe acute respiratory syndrome coronavirus 2
  Mutation: K417T
  Entrez Gene: S (a.k.a. GU280_gp02, spike glycoprotein)
  Promoter: CAG
  Cloning method: Ligation Independent Cloning
Terms and licenses: Academic/Nonprofit Terms; Industry Terms: Not Available to Industry
Depositor comments: Please visit https://www.medrxiv.org/content/10.1101/2024.03.05.24303815v1 for medRxiv preprint.
How to cite: pTwist-SARS-CoV-2 Spike-deltaC18 K417T (ACG) was a gift from Alejandro Balazs (Addgene plasmid # 212351 ; http://n2t.net/addgene:212351 ; RRID:Addgene_212351)
